Addgene plasmid #153795: pGBW-m4133919
Purpose: Mammalian expression plasmid for SARS-CoV-2 ORF6 protein
Depositing lab: Ginkgo Bioworks & Benjie Chen. Depositing organization: Ginkgo Bioworks.
Backbone
  Vector backbone: pTwist_CMV_6
  Backbone size w/o insert (bp): 4180
  Vector type: Mammalian Expression
Growth in bacteria
  Bacterial resistance: Ampicillin, 100 μg/mL
  Growth temperature: 37°C
  Growth strain: DH5alpha
  Copy number: High Copy
Gene/Insert
  Gene/Insert name: SARS-CoV-2 ORF6 protein
  Species: Severe acute respiratory syndrome coronavirus 2
  Insert size (bp): 179
  Mutation: wt
  Entrez Gene: ORF6 (a.k.a. GU280_gp06)
  Promoter: CMV
  Tag / fusion protein: Cleavable TEV;V5 (C terminal on backbone)
  Cloning method: Unknown
Resource information
  A portion of this plasmid was derived from a plasmid made by: GinkgoBioworks
Depositor comments: NCBI reference sequence: 43740572
How to cite: pGBW-m4133919 was a gift from Ginkgo Bioworks & Benjie Chen (Addgene plasmid # 153795 ; http://n2t.net/addgene:153795 ; RRID:Addgene_153795)
