[The description below was written by a language model from this plasmid's Addgene catalogue record and pLannotate feature annotations shown in this document.]
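Description:
pGBW-m4133919 is a mammalian expression plasmid built on the pTwist_CMV_6 backbone to express the wild-type ORF6 accessory protein of SARS-CoV-2. It is propagated in E. coli as a high-copy plasmid through a ColE1/pUC-type origin and is selected with ampicillin via the β-lactamase (AmpR) gene. No mammalian selection marker is annotated, so the design appears suited to transient transfection rather than stable line selection.

The small ORF6 coding sequence sits downstream of human cytomegalovirus immediate-early regulatory elements. The feature table annotates a CMV enhancer plus CMV promoter segments, one of them matched to a truncated CMVd2 form, while the catalogue simply lists the promoter as CMV. An SV40 polyadenylation signal lies downstream of the insert, although it is annotated on the opposite strand. According to the catalogue, the backbone supplies a C-terminal tag consisting of a TEV protease cleavage site followed by a V5 epitope. This would allow antibody detection or pull-down of the protein and optional removal of the tag, but these tag elements were not picked up as separate features in the annotation.

The expression unit is flanked by human β-globin 5' and 3' insulator elements. Bacterial rrnG and T7 terminators and a synthetic poly(A) signal upstream of the enhancer serve to isolate the cassette from read-through transcription originating elsewhere in the plasmid.

ORF6 is annotated as an interferon antagonist that tethers karyopherin import factors to ER/Golgi membranes, blocking nuclear translocation of STAT1 and possibly IRF3. The plasmid is therefore useful for studying this viral protein's localisation, host interactions and effects on innate immune signalling in cultured mammalian cells.
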