Features (pLannotate 1.2.2; 16 found; start..end, strand, type, name):
      5..187     +  CDS            NS6_SARS2: Experimental evidence at protein level: Swiss-Prot protein existence level 1. Disrupts cell nuclear import complex formation by tethering karyopherin alpha 2 and karyopherin beta 1 to the membrane. Retention of import factors at the ER/Golgi membrane leads to a loss of transport into the nucleus. Thereby prevents STAT1 nuclear translocation in response to interferon signaling, thus blocking the expression of interferon stimulated genes (ISGs) that display multiple antiviral activities (PubMed:33097660). Suppresses IFN-beta production possibly by blocking IRF3 nuclear translocation (PubMed:3297
    303..424     -  polyA_signal   SV40 poly(A) signal: SV40 polyadenylation signal
    447..516     -  CDS            large T antigen (fragment): large T antigen from SV40 (simian virus 40)
    539..585     +  terminator     T7 terminator: transcription terminator for bacteriophage T7 RNA polymerase
    615..751     +  terminator     rrnG terminator: transcription terminator from the E. coli ribosomal RNA rrnG operon (Albrechtsen et al., 1991)
    796..867     +  misc_feature   3' β-globin insulator: insulator downstream of the human β-globin locus (Farrell et al., 2002)
   1093..1681    -  rep_origin     ori: high-copy-number ColE1/pMB1/pBR322/pUC origin of replication
   1853..1917    -  CDS            bla(M) (fragment): β-lactamase lacking the signal sequence; bla(M); allows cytosolic expression of β-lactamase
   2427..3287    +  CDS            AmpR: β-lactamase; bla; confers resistance to ampicillin, carbenicillin, and related antibiotics
   3300..3436    +  terminator     rrnG terminator: transcription terminator from the E. coli ribosomal RNA rrnG operon (Albrechtsen et al., 1991)
   3588..3659    +  misc_feature   5' β-globin insulator: insulator upstream of the human β-globin locus (Farrell et al., 2002)
   3664..3710    -  terminator     T7 terminator: transcription terminator for bacteriophage T7 RNA polymerase
   3728..3776    -  polyA_signal   poly(A) signal: synthetic polyadenylation signal
   3857..4160    +  enhancer       CMV enhancer: human cytomegalovirus immediate early enhancer
   4233..4250    -  promoter       CMV promoter (fragment): human cytomegalovirus (CMV) immediate early promoter
   4313..4364    +  promoter       CMVd2 promoter: truncated human cytomegalovirus (CMV) immediate early promoter that yields moderately reduced expression relative to the full-length promoter
>Addgene plasmid #153795 | pGBW-m4133919 | addgene full sequence | sequence record 307301 | Ginkgo NGS Result
CACCATGTTTCATCTCGTTGACTTTCAGGTTACTATAGCAGAGATATTACTAATTATTATGAGGACTTTT
AAAGTTTCCATTTGGAATCTTGATTACATCATAAACCTCATAATTAAAAATTTATCTAAGTCACTAACTG
AGAATAAATATTCTCAATTAGATGAAGAGCAACCAATGGAGATTGATGAAAACCTTTACTTTCAGTCGGG
GAAACCTATACCCAATCCACTTCTCGGCTTAGATTCTACCTAAGCTAGCTTGACTGACTGAGATACAGCG
TACCTTCAGCTCACAGACATGATAAGATACATTGATGAGTTTGGACAAACCACAACTAGAATGCAGTGAA
AAAAATGCTTTATTTGTGAAATTTGTGATGCTATTGCTTTATTTGTAACCATTATAAGCTGCAATAAACA
AGTTAACAACAACAATTGCATTCATTTTATGTTTCAGGTTCAGGGGGAGGTGTGGGAGGTTTTTTAAAGC
AAGTAAAACCTCTACAAATGTGGTATTGGCCCATCTCTATCGGTATCGTAGCATAACCCCTTGGGGCCTC
TAAACGGGTCTTGAGGGGTTTTTTGTGCCCCTCGGGCCGGATTGCTATCTACCGGCATTGGCGCAGAAAA
AAATGCCTGATGCGACGCTGCGCGTCTTATACTCCCACATATGCCAGATTCAGCAACGGATACGGCTTCC
CCAACTTGCCCACTTCCATACGTGTCCTCCTTACCAGAAATTTATCCTTAAGGTCGTCAGCTATCCTGCA
GGCGATCTCTCGATTTCGATCAAGACATTCCTTTAATGGTCTTTTCTGGACACCACTAGGGGTCAGAAGT
AGTTCATCAAACTTTCTTCCCTCCCTAATCTCATTGGTTACCTTGGGCTATCGAAACTTAATTAACCAGT
CAAGTCAGCTACTTGGCGAGATCGACTTGTCTGGGTTTCGACTACGCTCAGAATTGCGTCAGTCAAGTTC
GATCTGGTCCTTGCTATTGCACCCGTTCTCCGATTACGAGTTTCATTTAAATCATGTGAGCAAAAGGCCA
GCAAAAGGCCAGGAACCGTAAAAAGGCCGCGTTGCTGGCGTTTTTCCATAGGCTCCGCCCCCCTGACGAG
CATCACAAAAATCGACGCTCAAGTCAGAGGTGGCGAAACCCGACAGGACTATAAAGATACCAGGCGTTTC
CCCCTGGAAGCTCCCTCGTGCGCTCTCCTGTTCCGACCCTGCCGCTTACCGGATACCTGTCCGCCTTTCT
CCCTTCGGGAAGCGTGGCGCTTTCTCATAGCTCACGCTGTAGGTATCTCAGTTCGGTGTAGGTCGTTCGC
TCCAAGCTGGGCTGTGTGCACGAACCCCCCGTTCAGCCCGACCGCTGCGCCTTATCCGGTAACTATCGTC
TTGAGTCCAACCCGGTAAGACACGACTTATCGCCACTGGCAGCAGCCACTGGTAACAGGATTAGCAGAGC
GAGGTATGTAGGCGGTGCTACAGAGTTCTTGAAGTGGTGGCCTAACTACGGCTACACTAGAAGAACAGTA
TTTGGTATCTGCGCTCTGCTGAAGCCAGTTACCTTCGGAAAAAGAGTTGGTAGCTCTTGATCCGGCAAAC
AAACCACCGCTGGTAGCGGTGGTTTTTTTGTTTGCAAGCAGCAGATTACGCGCAGAAAAAAAGGATCTCA
AGAAGATCCTTTGATCTTTTCTACGGGGTCTGACGCTCAGTGGAACGAAAACTCACGTTAAGGGATTTTG
GTCATGAGATTATCAAAAAGGATCTTCACCTAGATCCTTTTAAATTAAAAATGAAGTTTTAAATCAATCT
AAAGTATATATGAGTAAACTTGGTCTGACAGTTACCAATGCTTAATCAGTGAGGCACCTATCTCAGCGAT
CTGTCTATTTCGTTCATCCATAGTTGCATTTAAATTTCCGAACTCTCCAAGGCCCTCGTCGGAAAATCTT
CAAACCTTTCGTCCGATCCATCTTGCAGGCTACCTCTCGAACGAACTATCGCAAGTCTCTTGGCCGGCCT
TGCGCCTTGGCTATTGCTTGGCAGCGCCTATCGCCAGGTATTACTCCAATCCCGAATATCCGAGATCGGG
ATCACCCGAGAGAAGTTCAACCTACATCCTCAATCCCGATCTATCCGAGATCCGAGGAATATCGAAATCG
GGGCGCGCCTGGTGTACCGAGAACGATCCTCTCAGTGCGAGTCTCGACGATCCATATCGTTGCTTGGCAG
TCAGCCAGTCGGAATCCAGCTTGGGACCCAGGAAGTCCAATCGTCAGATATTGTACTCAAGCCTGGTCAC
GGCAGCGTACCGATCTGTTTAAACCTAGATATTGATAGTCTGATCGGTCAACGTATAATCGAGTCCTAGC
TTTTGCAAACATCTATCAAGAGACAGGATCAGCAGGAGGCTTTCGCATGAGTATTCAACATTTCCGTGTC
GCCCTTATTCCCTTTTTTGCGGCATTTTGCCTTCCTGTTTTTGCTCACCCAGAAACGCTGGTGAAAGTAA
AAGATGCTGAAGATCAGTTGGGTGCGCGAGTGGGTTACATCGAACTGGATCTCAACAGCGGTAAGATCCT
TGAGAGTTTTCGCCCCGAAGAACGCTTTCCAATGATGAGCACTTTTAAAGTTCTGCTATGTGGCGCGGTA
TTATCCCGTATTGACGCCGGGCAAGAGCAACTCGGTCGCCGCATACACTATTCTCAGAATGACTTGGTTG
AGTATTCACCAGTCACAGAAAAGCATCTTACGGATGGCATGACAGTAAGAGAATTATGCAGTGCTGCCAT
AACCATGAGTGATAACACTGCGGCCAACTTACTTCTGACAACGATTGGAGGACCGAAGGAGCTAACCGCT
TTTTTGCACAACATGGGGGATCATGTAACTCGCCTTGATCGTTGGGAACCGGAGCTGAATGAAGCCATAC
CAAACGACGAGCGTGACACCACGATGCCTGTAGCAATGGCAACAACCTTGCGTAAACTATTAACTGGCGA
ACTACTTACTCTAGCTTCCCGGCAACAGTTGATAGACTGGATGGAGGCGGATAAAGTTGCAGGACCACTT
CTGCGCTCGGCCCTTCCGGCTGGCTGGTTTATTGCTGATAAATCTGGAGCCGGTGAGCGTGGGTCTCGCG
GTATCATTGCAGCACTGGGGCCAGATGGTAAGCCCTCCCGTATCGTAGTTATCTACACGACGGGGAGTCA
GGCAACTATGGATGAACGAAATAGACAGATCGCTGAGATAGGTGCCTCACTGATTAAGCATTGGTAACCG
ATTCTAGGTGCATTGGCGCAGAAAAAAATGCCTGATGCGACGCTGCGCGTCTTATACTCCCACATATGCC
AGATTCAGCAACGGATACGGCTTCCCCAACTTGCCCACTTCCATACGTGTCCTCCTTACCAGAAATTTAT
CCTTAAGATCCCGAATCGTTTAAACTCGACTCTGGCTCTATCGAATCTCCGTCGTTTCGAGCTTACGCGA
ACAGCCGTGGCGCTCATTTGCTCGTCGGGCATCGAATCTCGTCAGCTATCGTCAGCTTACCTTTTTGGCA
GCGATCGCGGCTCCCGACATCTTGGACCATTAGCTCCACAGGTATCTTCTTCCCTCTAGTGGTCATAACA
GCAGCTTCAGCTACCTCTCAATTCAAAAAACCCCTCAAGACCCGTTTAGAGGCCCCAAGGGGTTATGCTA
TCAATCGTTGCGTTACACACACAAAAAACCAACACACATCCATCTTCGATGGATAGCGATTTTATTATCT
AACTGCTGATCGAGTGTAGCCAGATCTAGTAATCAATTACGGGGTCATTAGTTCATAGCCCATATATGGA
GTTCCGCGTTACATAACTTACGGTAAATGGCCCGCCTGGCTGACCGCCCAACGACCCCCGCCCATTGACG
TCAATAATGACGTATGTTCCCATAGTAACGCCAATAGGGACTTTCCATTGACGTCAATGGGTGGAGTATT
TACGGTAAACTGCCCACTTGGCAGTACATCAAGTGTATCATATGCCAAGTACGCCCCCTATTGACGTCAA
TGACGGTAAATGGCCCGCCTGGCATTATGCCCAGTACATGACCTTATGGGACTTTCCTACTTGGCAGTAC
ATCTACGTATTAGTCATCGCTATTACCATGCTGATGCGGTTTTGGCAGTACATCAATGGGCGTGGATAGC
GGTTTGACTCACGGGGATTTCCAAGTCTCCACCCCATTGACGTCAATGGGAGTTTGTTTTGGCACCAAAA
TCAACGGGACTTTCCAAAATGTCGTAACAACTCCGCCCCATTGACGCAAATGGGCGGTAGGCGTGTACGG
TGGGAGGTCTATATAAGCAGAGCTGGTTTAGTGAACCGTCAGATCAGATCTTTGTCGATCCTACCATCCA
CTCGACACACCCGCCAGCGGCCGC
